>Addgene plasmid #72927 | pET21-Drp1 | addgene full sequence | sequence record 137706 | Addgene assembled full plasmid sequence
ATCCGGATATAGTTCCTCCTTTCAGCAAAAAACCCCTCAAGACCCGTTTAGAGGCCCCAAGGGGTTATGC
TAGTTATTGCTCAGCGGTGGCAGCAGCCAACTCAGCTTCCTTTCGGGCTTTGTTAGCAGCCGGATCTCAG
TGGTGGTGGTGGTGGTGCTCGAGTGCGGCCGCAAGCTTGGGCCCCTGGAACAGAACTTCCAGCGGATCCG
CCCAAAGATGAGTCTCTCGGATTTCAGCAATAATTTGACTGGCTCCTTGTAATGCCTTCAGCATATCCGC
TGCTTCTTTTCTTCGTTGGGCCATGTCCTCGGATTCAGTCAGAAGGTCATCTAATAAGGATGACTTATAC
AGCTGCCCTACCAGTTCACTCTGAAGAGTATCTTTCACATGATTAACCAAAAAATGCATTACTGCCTTTG
GGACACTGTCTTGAATATTCTTTCTGACAATTAGAAAATATGATTTGATAAGTCTTTCAATAACCTCACA
ATCTCGCTGTTCTCGGGCAGACAGTTTTCTTGCAACTGGAACTGGCACATCTAGCAAATTGACAGCATGG
CCTTTCTGTGGACTTGCTGGCATAATTGGAATTGGTTTTGATTTTTCTTCAGCAAGTAATTCTTCAGCTT
TTGAAGTTTTCAGCATTCCTCTCCAGTTGCCTGTTGTTGGTTCCTGACCACCGTCTCCAATCCCACCACC
TGCAGATGGGACCTTGTCCCGTGATCCAGCTGAAGGCAGCTCTCTTGCTAGCCTGTTTCTTCTTTGTTCC
TCTATATTATTGTTCATTAGCCCACAGGCATCAGCAAAGTCGGGGTGTTTTGTGTTGATATACGCTAGCT
CAATTGCCACTAAGTTATGCACCATTTCATTTGTCACGGGCAACCTTTTACGAAGAAGACAGGTCACTAC
TTCAACTATGGCATCGTGAAGTTTAGGGAACCGTAACAATTCCTGTGTGCTGTAATTGCTACAATGCTGA
ATGATCCTCTGCATCTCCTCATGGACCAGCTCCACACACCGTAGGCTGGGCTCTTCTAGACGCTTAATCT
GACGTTTGACCAGTAACTCAAATGAAACTTCAGGCACAAATAAAGCAGGACGGGGGCCAGTAGCATTTCT
GATGGCAGTCAGGATGTCAATAGTGTTAAGGCCACCTAGTGGGTCCACAGATTCTAAGGTTCGCCCGAAA
GTCTCATGGAAAATATAACAAATCCTAGCACCACCGCATAGCTCAGAAGTTTCAATGTACTTTGCGGTTC
CTTCAATCGTGTTACAATACTCTGTGGCAAATTTGGTAATAAGCTGGAGTAAAGTAGCACTTTTATCATC
CACCGGTTCACCATAGCTATTTAGAAGAGACTGATACTGAGCAGCTAAGACATTTATTCTTGTTTTCAGC
TCTGGTAAACAATCTCTGATATGATGCATAAGTAACCTATTCAGGGTCCTAGCAAGATACTTTGTTCCAT
TTCTGTTGGCCAGAGATGGGTACTTCTTTTGAAGAAAAGCATACTCATCACGGATTGAATCAGTTACACT
CTTCTTATTGTTAATATCCAGTTGGCTTCTGTTAACTACTCCAATTATTCCAAGCTTGACTGGAATAACC
CTTCCCATCAATACATCCATGGCATCAGTACCCGCATCCATGAGATCAAGTTTAGTGATTACAGCTAGAG
TTCTGCGCCCATCTGGATCTACCTCTCTGGAAATCTTGAGTGCTTCTGATGTTGCCATATCTGTATTTGC
AGCAGTGACGGCGAGGATAATGGAATTGGGATTACTGATGAACCGAAGAATAAGTTCTCTGATCTGAAGC
TCGATGTCCTTGGGCTGATCGCCTACAGGTACTTTGGTCATTCCCGGTAAATCCACAAGTGTCAGGTTGA
CAACGTTGGGCGAGAAAACCTTGAGATGGATTGGCTCAGGGCTTACCCCCTTATTATTTCCTGAAATTCT
TTCAGTTTCATTTTCAATTTCTTGTCGAATTTCATCAAAATCTGTGTAAAGCTTGTTTTTGGTGTGAAGA
AATTTACCCCATTCTTCTGCTTCAACTCCATTTTCTTCTCCTGTTGTTTTTCTTTTATCTTCTGGTGAAA
CGTGGACTAGCTGCAGAATGAGAGGTCTCCGGGTGACCACACCAGTTCCTCTGGGAAGAAGGTCCCTGCC
CACTAGGCTTTCCAGCACTGAGCTCTTCCCACTGCTCTGCGTTCCCACTACGACGATCTGAGGCAGCTGG
ATGATGTCCGCACCCACTGTGTTGAAGACGTCCTGCAGCTTATTGATGACCGGGATCAGCGCCTCCATAT
GTATATCTCCTTCTTAAAGTTAAACAAAATTATTTCTAGAGGGGAATTGTTATCCGCTCACAATTCCCCT
ATAGTGAGTCGTATTAATTTCGCGGGATCGAGATCTCGATCCTCTACGCCGGACGCATCGTGGCCGGCAT
CACCGGCGCCACAGGTGCGGTTGCTGGCGCCTATATCGCCGACATCACCGATGGGGAAGATCGGGCTCGC
CACTTCGGGCTCATGAGCGCTTGTTTCGGCGTGGGTATGGTGGCAGGCCCCGTGGCCGGGGGACTGTTGG
GCGCCATCTCCTTGCATGCACCATTCCTTGCGGCGGCGGTGCTCAACGGCCTCAACCTACTACTGGGCTG
CTTCCTAATGCAGGAGTCGCATAAGGGAGAGCGTCGAGATCCCGGACACCATCGAATGGCGCAAAACCTT
TCGCGGTATGGCATGATAGCGCCCGGAAGAGAGTCAATTCAGGGTGGTGAATGTGAAACCAGTAACGTTA
TACGATGTCGCAGAGTATGCCGGTGTCTCTTATCAGACCGTTTCCCGCGTGGTGAACCAGGCCAGCCACG
TTTCTGCGAAAACGCGGGAAAAAGTGGAAGCGGCGATGGCGGAGCTGAATTACATTCCCAACCGCGTGGC
ACAACAACTGGCGGGCAAACAGTCGTTGCTGATTGGCGTTGCCACCTCCAGTCTGGCCCTGCACGCGCCG
TCGCAAATTGTCGCGGCGATTAAATCTCGCGCCGATCAACTGGGTGCCAGCGTGGTGGTGTCGATGGTAG
AACGAAGCGGCGTCGAAGCCTGTAAAGCGGCGGTGCACAATCTTCTCGCGCAACGCGTCAGTGGGCTGAT
CATTAACTATCCGCTGGATGACCAGGATGCCATTGCTGTGGAAGCTGCCTGCACTAATGTTCCGGCGTTA
TTTCTTGATGTCTCTGACCAGACACCCATCAACAGTATTATTTTCTCCCATGAAGACGGTACGCGACTGG
GCGTGGAGCATCTGGTCGCATTGGGTCACCAGCAAATCGCGCTGTTAGCGGGCCCATTAAGTTCTGTCTC
GGCGCGTCTGCGTCTGGCTGGCTGGCATAAATATCTCACTCGCAATCAAATTCAGCCGATAGCGGAACGG
GAAGGCGACTGGAGTGCCATGTCCGGTTTTCAACAAACCATGCAAATGCTGAATGAGGGCATCGTTCCCA
CTGCGATGCTGGTTGCCAACGATCAGATGGCGCTGGGCGCAATGCGCGCCATTACCGAGTCCGGGCTGCG
CGTTGGTGCGGATATCTCGGTAGTGGGATACGACGATACCGAAGACAGCTCATGTTATATCCCGCCGTTA
ACCACCATCAAACAGGATTTTCGCCTGCTGGGGCAAACCAGCGTGGACCGCTTGCTGCAACTCTCTCAGG
GCCAGGCGGTGAAGGGCAATCAGCTGTTGCCCGTCTCACTGGTGAAAAGAAAAACCACCCTGGCGCCCAA
TACGCAAACCGCCTCTCCCCGCGCGTTGGCCGATTCATTAATGCAGCTGGCACGACAGGTTTCCCGACTG
GAAAGCGGGCAGTGAGCGCAACGCAATTAATGTAAGTTAGCTCACTCATTAGGCACCGGGATCTCGACCG
ATGCCCTTGAGAGCCTTCAACCCAGTCAGCTCCTTCCGGTGGGCGCGGGGCATGACTATCGTCGCCGCAC
TTATGACTGTCTTCTTTATCATGCAACTCGTAGGACAGGTGCCGGCAGCGCTCTGGGTCATTTTCGGCGA
GGACCGCTTTCGCTGGAGCGCGACGATGATCGGCCTGTCGCTTGCGGTATTCGGAATCTTGCACGCCCTC
GCTCAAGCCTTCGTCACTGGTCCCGCCACCAAACGTTTCGGCGAGAAGCAGGCCATTATCGCCGGCATGG
CGGCCCCACGGGTGCGCATGATCGTGCTCCTGTCGTTGAGGACCCGGCTAGGCTGGCGGGGTTGCCTTAC
TGGTTAGCAGAATGAATCACCGATACGCGAGCGAACGTGAAGCGACTGCTGCTGCAAAACGTCTGCGACC
TGAGCAACAACATGAATGGTCTTCGGTTTCCGTGTTTCGTAAAGTCTGGAAACGCGGAAGTCAGCGCCCT
GCACCATTATGTTCCGGATCTGCATCGCAGGATGCTGCTGGCTACCCTGTGGAACACCTACATCTGTATT
AACGAAGCGCTGGCATTGACCCTGAGTGATTTTTCTCTGGTCCCGCCGCATCCATACCGCCAGTTGTTTA
CCCTCACAACGTTCCAGTAACCGGGCATGTTCATCATCAGTAACCCGTATCGTGAGCATCCTCTCTCGTT
TCATCGGTATCATTACCCCCATGAACAGAAATCCCCCTTACACGGAGGCATCAGTGACCAAACAGGAAAA
AACCGCCCTTAACATGGCCCGCTTTATCAGAAGCCAGACATTAACGCTTCTGGAGAAACTCAACGAGCTG
GACGCGGATGAACAGGCAGACATCTGTGAATCGCTTCACGACCACGCTGATGAGCTTTACCGCAGCTGCC
TCGCGCGTTTCGGTGATGACGGTGAAAACCTCTGACACATGCAGCTCCCGGAGACGGTCACAGCTTGTCT
GTAAGCGGATGCCGGGAGCAGACAAGCCCGTCAGGGCGCGTCAGCGGGTGTTGGCGGGTGTCGGGGCGCA
GCCATGACCCAGTCACGTAGCGATAGCGGAGTGTATACTGGCTTAACTATGCGGCATCAGAGCAGATTGT
ACTGAGAGTGCACCATATATGCGGTGTGAAATACCGCACAGATGCGTAAGGAGAAAATACCGCATCAGGC
GCTCTTCCGCTTCCTCGCTCACTGACTCGCTGCGCTCGGTCGTTCGGCTGCGGCGAGCGGTATCAGCTCA
CTCAAAGGCGGTAATACGGTTATCCACAGAATCAGGGGATAACGCAGGAAAGAACATGTGAGCAAAAGGC
CAGCAAAAGGCCAGGAACCGTAAAAAGGCCGCGTTGCTGGCGTTTTTCCATAGGCTCCGCCCCCCTGACG
AGCATCACAAAAATCGACGCTCAAGTCAGAGGTGGCGAAACCCGACAGGACTATAAAGATACCAGGCGTT
TCCCCCTGGAAGCTCCCTCGTGCGCTCTCCTGTTCCGACCCTGCCGCTTACCGGATACCTGTCCGCCTTT
CTCCCTTCGGGAAGCGTGGCGCTTTCTCATAGCTCACGCTGTAGGTATCTCAGTTCGGTGTAGGTCGTTC
GCTCCAAGCTGGGCTGTGTGCACGAACCCCCCGTTCAGCCCGACCGCTGCGCCTTATCCGGTAACTATCG
TCTTGAGTCCAACCCGGTAAGACACGACTTATCGCCACTGGCAGCAGCCACTGGTAACAGGATTAGCAGA
GCGAGGTATGTAGGCGGTGCTACAGAGTTCTTGAAGTGGTGGCCTAACTACGGCTACACTAGAAGGACAG
TATTTGGTATCTGCGCTCTGCTGAAGCCAGTTACCTTCGGAAAAAGAGTTGGTAGCTCTTGATCCGGCAA
ACAAACCACCGCTGGTAGCGGTGGTTTTTTTGTTTGCAAGCAGCAGATTACGCGCAGAAAAAAAGGATCT
CAAGAAGATCCTTTGATCTTTTCTACGGGGTCTGACGCTCAGTGGAACGAAAACTCACGTTAAGGGATTT
TGGTCATGAGATTATCAAAAAGGATCTTCACCTAGATCCTTTTAAATTAAAAATGAAGTTTTAAATCAAT
CTAAAGTATATATGAGTAAACTTGGTCTGACAGTTACCAATGCTTAATCAGTGAGGCACCTATCTCAGCG
ATCTGTCTATTTCGTTCATCCATAGTTGCCTGACTCCCCGTCGTGTAGATAACTACGATACGGGAGGGCT
TACCATCTGGCCCCAGTGCTGCAATGATACCGCGAGACCCACGCTCACCGGCTCCAGATTTATCAGCAAT
AAACCAGCCAGCCGGAAGGGCCGAGCGCAGAAGTGGTCCTGCAACTTTATCCGCCTCCATCCAGTCTATT
AATTGTTGCCGGGAAGCTAGAGTAAGTAGTTCGCCAGTTAATAGTTTGCGCAACGTTGTTGCCATTGCTG
CAGGCATCGTGGTGTCACGCTCGTCGTTTGGTATGGCTTCATTCAGCTCCGGTTCCCAACGATCAAGGCG
AGTTACATGATCCCCCATGTTGTGCAAAAAAGCGGTTAGCTCCTTCGGTCCTCCGATCGTTGTCAGAAGT
AAGTTGGCCGCAGTGTTATCACTCATGGTTATGGCAGCACTGCATAATTCTCTTACTGTCATGCCATCCG
TAAGATGCTTTTCTGTGACTGGTGAGTACTCAACCAAGTCATTCTGAGAATAGTGTATGCGGCGACCGAG
TTGCTCTTGCCCGGCGTCAATACGGGATAATACCGCGCCACATAGCAGAACTTTAAAAGTGCTCATCATT
GGAAAACGTTCTTCGGGGCGAAAACTCTCAAGGATCTTACCGCTGTTGAGATCCAGTTCGATGTAACCCA
CTCGTGCACCCAACTGATCTTCAGCATCTTTTACTTTCACCAGCGTTTCTGGGTGAGCAAAAACAGGAAG
GCAAAATGCCGCAAAAAAGGGAATAAGGGCGACACGGAAATGTTGAATACTCATACTCTTCCTTTTTCAA
TATTATTGAAGCATTTATCAGGGTTATTGTCTCATGAGCGGATACATATTTGAATGTATTTAGAAAAATA
AACAAATAGGGGTTCCGCGCACATTTCCCCGAAAAGTGCCACCTGAAATTGTAAACGTTAATATTTTGTT
AAAATTCGCGTTAAATTTTTGTTAAATCAGCTCATTTTTTAACCAATAGGCCGAAATCGGCAAAATCCCT
TATAAATCAAAAGAATAGACCGAGATAGGGT
[37 nt withheld, positions 7172-7208]
AAAGAACGTGGACTCCAACGTCAAAGG
[49 nt withheld, positions 7236-7284]
T
[91 nt withheld, positions 7286-7376]
G
[124 nt withheld, positions 7378-7501]
CCCATTCGCCA
Features (pLannotate 1.2.2; 19 found; start..end, strand, type, name):
     26..73      -  terminator     T7 terminator: transcription terminator for bacteriophage T7 RNA polymerase
     81..130     -  CDS            SET1 (fragment): solubility-enhancement tag derived from T7 phage gene 10B
    140..157     -  CDS            9xHis (fragment): 9xHis affinity tag
    212..2308    -  CDS            DNM1L (fragment): DNM1L_HUMAN - Also known as DLP1, DRP1. Experimental evidence at protein level: Swiss-Prot protein existence level 1. [Isoform 4]: Inhibits peroxisomal division when overexpressed. From Homo sapiens (Human).
   2316..2338    -  RBS            RBS: efficient ribosome binding site from bacteriophage T7 gene 10 (Olins and Rangwala, 1989)
   2353..2377    -  protein_bind   lac operator: The lac repressor binds to the lac operator to inhibit transcription in E. coli. This inhibition can be relieved by adding lactose or isopropyl-β-D-thiogalactopyranoside (IPTG). lac repressor encoded by lacI
   2378..2396    -  promoter       T7 promoter: promoter for bacteriophage T7 RNA polymerase
   2418..2697    +  CDS            TcR (fragment): tetracycline efflux protein; tet; confers resistance to tetracycline
   2705..2782    +  promoter       lacI promoter: lacI
   2783..3865    +  CDS            lacI: lac repressor; lacI; The lac repressor binds to the lac operator to inhibit transcription in E. coli. This inhibition can be relieved by adding lactose or isopropyl-β-D-thiogalactopyranoside (IPTG).
   3878..3899    +  protein_bind   CAP binding site: CAP binding activates transcription in the presence of cAMP. E. coli catabolite activator protein
   3914..4205    +  CDS            TcR (fragment): tetracycline efflux protein; tet; confers resistance to tetracycline
   4277..4657    -  CDS            YPB1_ECOLX: Protein predicted: Swiss-Prot protein existence level 4. From Escherichia coli.
   4674..4865    +  CDS            rop: Rop protein, which maintains plasmids at low copy number; rop
   4967..5109    +  misc_feature   bom: basis of mobility region from pBR322
   5295..5883    -  rep_origin     ori: high-copy-number ColE1/pMB1/pBR322/pUC origin of replication
   6054..6914    -  CDS            AmpR: β-lactamase; bla; confers resistance to ampicillin, carbenicillin, and related antibiotics
   6915..7019    -  promoter       AmpR promoter: bla
   7046..7501    -  rep_origin     f1 ori (sequence partly withheld): f1 bacteriophage origin of replication; arrow indicates direction of (+) strand synthesis
