[The description below was written by a language model from this plasmid's Addgene catalogue record and pLannotate feature annotations shown in this document.]
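Description:
pET21-Drp1 is a bacterial expression plasmid built on the Novagen pET21b(+) backbone for producing recombinant mouse dynamin-related protein 1 (Drp1, also called Dnm1l or DLP1) in E. coli. The insert encodes isoform b, a 699-residue form of this mitochondrial and peroxisomal fission GTPase, cloned between the NdeI and BamHI sites. The automated annotation labels the roughly 2.1 kb coding region by similarity to human DNM1L, but the catalogue record identifies the species as mouse. The backbone was modified by inserting a PreScission protease recognition site between BamHI and HindIII, so the protein is made with a C-terminal cleavage site followed by the vector's 6xHis tag. This allows nickel-affinity purification and subsequent removal of the tag. The short "9xHis" and "SET1" fragment calls downstream of the insert reflect this His tag and adjacent vector sequence rather than additional deliberate fusions.

Expression is driven by a T7 promoter with an adjacent lac operator, the T7 gene 10 ribosome binding site and a T7 terminator. A plasmid-borne lacI gene supplies repressor, so transcription stays low until IPTG induction in a host that provides T7 RNA polymerase. The plasmid replicates from a pBR322-type origin accompanied by rop and bom, consistent with its listing as low copy, and is selected with ampicillin through β-lactamase. An f1 origin permits single-stranded DNA production, and the tetracycline-resistance fragments are nonfunctional pBR322 remnants. The purified protein suits in vitro biochemical work, such as the associated study of how the receptor Mff recruits oligomerized Drp1.
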