Addgene plasmid #72927: pET21-Drp1
Purpose: Bacterial expression of mouse Drp1 isoform b (699amino acids) with C-terminal His-tag and PreScission protease cleavage site
Depositing lab: David Chan. Depositing organization: California Institute of Technology. Publication: The mitochondrial fission receptor Mff selectively recruits oligomerized Drp1. Liu R, Chan DC. Mol Biol Cell. 2015 Dec 1;26(24):4466-77. doi: 10.1091/mbc.E15-08-0591. Epub 2015 Oct 7. PubMed 26446846.
Backbone
  Vector backbone: pET21b(+)
  Backbone manufacturer: EMD Millipore (Novagen)
  Modifications to backbone: PreScission protease site inserted via BamHI/HindIII sites
  Vector type: Bacterial Expression
Growth in bacteria
  Bacterial resistance: Ampicillin, 100 μg/mL
  Growth temperature: 37°C
  Growth strain: DH5alpha
  Copy number: Low Copy
Gene/Insert
  Gene/Insert name: Drp1 (alt names: Dynamin-related protein 1; DNM1L; DLP1)
  Species: M. musculus (mouse)
  GenBank ID: NM_001025947.2
  Entrez Gene: Dnm1l (a.k.a. 6330417M19Rik, Dlp1, Dnmlp1, Drp1, python)
  Promoter: T7
  Tag / fusion protein: PreScission Protease site (C terminal on backbone); 6xHis-tag (C terminal on backbone)
  Cloning method: Restriction Enzyme; 5′ cloning site NdeI (not destroyed); 3′ cloning site BamHI (not destroyed)
  Sequencing primers: 5′ TAATACGACTCACTATAGGG; 3′ CTAGTTATTGCTCAGCGGTG
Terms and licenses: Academic/Nonprofit Terms; Industry Terms: Not Available to Industry
How to cite: pET21-Drp1 was a gift from David Chan (Addgene plasmid # 72927 ; http://n2t.net/addgene:72927 ; RRID:Addgene_72927)
