>Addgene plasmid #72927 | pET21-Drp1 | depositor partial sequence | sequence record 133744 | Drp1 with C-terminal PreScission Protease site and 6xHis-tag
ATGGAGGCGCTGATCCCGGTCATCAATAAGCTGCAGGACGTCTTCAACACAGTGGGTGCGGACATCATCC
AGCTGCCTCAGATCGTCGTAGTGGGAACGCAGAGCAGTGGGAAGAGCTCAGTGCTGGAAAGCCTAGTGGG
CAGGGACCTTCTTCCCAGAGGAACTGGTGTGGTCACCCGGAGACCTCTCATTCTGCAGCTAGTCCACGTT
TCACCAGAAGATAAAAGAAAAACAACAGGAGAAGAAAATGGAGTTGAAGCAGAAGAATGGGGTAAATTTC
TTCACACCAAAAACAAGCTTTACACAGATTTTGATGAAATTCGACAAGAAATTGAAAATGAAACTGAAAG
AATTTCAGGAAATAATAAGGGGGTAAGCCCTGAGCCAATCCATCTCAAGGTTTTCTCGCCCAACGTTGTC
AACCTGACACTTGTGGATTTACCGGGAATGACCAAAGTACCTGTAGGCGATCAGCCCAAGGACATCGAGC
TTCAGATCAGAGAACTTATTCTTCGGTTCATCAGTAATCCCAATTCCATTATCCTCGCCGTCACTGCTGC
AAATACAGATATGGCAACATCAGAAGCACTCAAGATTTCCAGAGAGGTAGATCCAGATGGGCGCAGAACT
CTAGCTGTAATCACTAAACTTGATCTCATGGATGCGGGTACTGATGCCATGGATGTATTGATGGGAAGGG
TTATTCCAGTCAAGCTTGGAATAATTGGAGTAGTTAACAGAAGCCAACTGGATATTAACAATAAGAAGAG
TGTAACTGATTCAATCCGTGATGAGTATGCTTTTCTTCAAAAGAAGTACCCATCTCTGGCCAACAGAAAT
GGAACAAAGTATCTTGCTAGGACCCTGAATAGGTTACTTATGCATCATATCAGAGATTGTTTACCAGAGC
TGAAAACAAGAATAAATGTCTTAGCTGCTCAGTATCAGTCTCTTCTAAATAGCTATGGTGAACCGGTGGA
TGATAAAAGTGCTACTTTACTCCAGCTTATTACCAAATTTGCCACAGAGTATTGTAACACGATTGAAGGA
ACCGCAAAGTACATTGAAACTTCTGAGCTATGCGGTGGTGCTAGGATTTGTTATATTTTCCATGAGACTT
TCGGGCGAACCTTAGAATCTGTGGACCCACTAGGTGGCCTTAACACTATTGACATCCTGACTGCCATCAG
AAATGCTACTGGCCCCCGTCCTGCTTTATTTGTGCCTGAAGTTTCATTTGAGTTACTGGTCAAACGTCAG
ATTAAGCGTCTAGAAGAGCCCAGCCTACGGTGTGTGGAGCTGGTCCATGAGGAGATGCAGAGGATCATTC
AGCATTGTAGCAATTACAGCACACAGGAATTGTTACGGTTCCCTAAACTTCACGATGCCATAGTTGAAGT
AGTGACCTGTCTTCTTCGTAAAAGGTTGCCCGTGACAAATGAAATGGTGCATAACTTAGTGGCAATTGAG
CTAGCGTATATCAACACAAAACACCCCGACTTTGCTGATGCCTGTGGGCTAATGAACAATAATATAGAGG
AACAAAGAAGAAACAGGCTAGCAAGAGAGCTGCCTTCAGCTGGATCACGGGACAAGGTCCCATCTGCAGG
TGGTGGGATTGGAGACGGTGGTCAGGAACCAACAACAGGCAACTGGAGAGGAATGCTGAAAACTTCAAAA
GCTGAAGAATTACTTGCTGAAGAAAAATCAAAACCAATTCCAATTATGCCAGCAAGTCCACAGAAAGGCC
ATGCTGTCAATTTGCTAGATGTGCCAGTTCCAGTTGCAAGAAAACTGTCTGCCCGAGAACAGCGAGATTG
TGAGGTTATTGAAAGACTTATCAAATCATATTTTCTAATTGTCAGAAAGAATATTCAAGACAGTGTCCCA
AAGGCAGTAATGCATTTTTTGGTTAATCATGTGAAAGATACTCTTCAGAGTGAACTGGTAGGGCAGCTGT
ATAAGTCATCCTTATTAGATGACCTTCTGACTGAATCCGAGGACATGGCCCAACGAAGAAAAGAAGCAGC
GGATATGCTGAAGGCATTACAAGGAGCCAGTCAAATTATTGCTGAAATCCGAGAGACTCATCTTTGGGCG
GATCCGCTGGAAGTTCTGTTCCAGGGGCCCAAGCTTGCGGCCGCACTCGAGCACCACCACCACCACCAC
