>Addgene plasmid #72927 | pET21-Drp1 | addgene partial sequence | sequence record 137698 | T7 5'-TAATACGACTCACTATAGGG-3'
AAATAATTTTGTTTAACTTTAAGAAGGAGATATACATATGGAGGCGCTGATCCCGGTCATCAATAAGCTG
CAGGACGTCTTCAACACAGTGGGTGCGGACATCATCCAGCTGCCTCAGATCGTCGTAGTGGGAACGCAGA
GCAGTGGGAAGAGCTCAGTGCTGGAAAGCCTAGTGGGCAGGGACCTTCTTCCCAGAGGAACTGGTGTGGT
CACCCGGAGACCTCTCATTCTGCAGCTAGTCCACGTTTCACCAGAAGATAAAAGAAAAACAACAGGAGAA
GAAAATGGAGTTGAAGCAGAAGAATGGGGTAAATTTCTTCACACCAAAAACAAGCTTTACACAGATTTTG
ATGAAATTCGACAAGAAATTGAAAATGAAACTGAAAGAATTTCAGGAAATAATAAGGGGGTAAGCCCTGA
GCCAATCCATCTCAAGGTTTTCTCGCCCAACGTTGTCAACCTGACACTTGTGGATTTACCGGGAATGACC
AAAGTACCTGTAGGCGATCAGCCCAAGGACATCGAGCTTCAGATCAGAGAACTTATTCTTCGGTTCATCA
GTAATCCCAATTCCATTATCCTCGCCGTCACTGCTGC
