>Addgene plasmid #72927 | pET21-Drp1 | addgene partial sequence | sequence record 137705 | T7term 5'-GCTAGTTATTGCTCAGCGG-3'
CTTCCTTTCGGGCTTTGTTAGCAGCCGGATCTCAGTGGTGGTGGTGGTGGTGCTCGAGTGCGGCCGCAAG
CTTGGGCCCCTGGAACAGAACTTCCAGCGGATCCGCCCAAAGATGAGTCTCTCGGATTTCAGCAATAATT
TGACTGGCTCCTTGTAATGCCTTCAGCATATCCGCTGCTTCTTTTCTTCGTTGGGCCATGTCCTCGGATT
CAGTCAGAAGGTCATCTAATAAGGATGACTTATACAGCTGCCCTACCAGTTCACTCTGAAGAGTATCTTT
CACATGATTAACCAAAAAATGCATTACTGCCTTTGGGACACTGTCTTGAATATTCTTTCTGACAATTAGA
AAATATGATTTGATAAGTCTTTCAATAACCTCACAATCTCGCTGTTCTCGGGCAGACAGTTTTCTTGCAA
CTGGAACTGGCACATCTAGCAAATTGACAGCATGGCCTTTCTGTGGACTTGCTGGCATAATTGGAATTGG
TTTTGATTTTTCTTCAGCAAGTAATTCTTCAGCTTTTGAAGTTTTCAGCATTCCTCTCCAGTTGCCTGTT
GTTGGTTCCTGACCACCGTCTCCAATCCCACCACCTGCAGATGGGACCTTGTCCCGTGATCCAGCTGAAG
GCAGCTCTCTTGCTAGCCTGTTTCTTCTTTGTTCCTCTATATTATTGTTCATTAGCCCACAGGCATCAGC
AAAGTCGGGGTGTTTTGTGTTGATATACGCTAGCTCAATTGCCACTAAGTTATGCACCATTTCATTTGTC
ACGGGCAACCTTTTACGAAGAAGACAGGTCACTACTTCAACTATGGCATCGTGAAGTTTAGGGAACCGTA
ACAATTCCTGTGTGCTGTAATTGCTACAATGCTGAATGATCCTCTGCATCTCCTCATGGACCAGCTCCAC
ACACCGTAGGCTGGGCTCTTCTAGACGCTTAATCTGACGTTTGACCAGTAACTCAAATGAAACTTCAGGC
ACAAATAAAGCAGGACGGGG
